Addgene plasmid #103198: LSB-hsa-miR-128-1-5p
Purpose: Used to sense miRNA activity using fluorescence based tools. hsa-miR-128-1-5p target in 3' UTR of of mKate. miRNA activity can be measured by the repression of mKate2 relative to EBFP2 fluorescent proteins . Plasmid is inherently unstable; please see Depositor Comments
Depositing lab: Ron Weiss. Depositing organization: Massachusetts Institute of Technology. Publication: A mixed antagonistic/synergistic miRNA repression model enables accurate predictions of multi-input miRNA sensor activity. Gam JJ, Babb J, Weiss R. Nat Commun. 2018 Jun 22;9(1):2430. doi: 10.1038/s41467-018-04575-0. PubMed 29934631.
Backbone
  Vector backbone: Low Sensor Backbone (LSB)
  Vector type: Mammalian Expression, Synthetic Biology
Growth in bacteria
  Bacterial resistance: Ampicillin and Kanamycin, 100 & 50 μg/mL
  Growth temperature: 30°C
  Growth strain: NEB Stable
  Copy number: High Copy
Gene/Insert
  Gene/Insert name: hsa-miR-128-1-5p target
  Species: H. sapiens (human)
  Entrez Gene: MIR128-1 (a.k.a. MIR128A, MIRN128-1, MIRN128A, mir-128-1)
  Promoter: EF-1a
  Cloning method: Gibson Cloning
Terms and licenses: Academic/Nonprofit Terms; Industry Terms: Not Available to Industry
Depositor comments: Please note that this plasmid is inherently unstable due to a repeating poly A element. We recommend performing a diagnostic digest on multiple colonies upon receipt. The depositors would like to note the presence of several discrepancies between the depositor sequence and physical plasmid sequence. In particular, the sequences upstream and downstream of the puromycin coding region have 10 bp insertions which do not affect the ability to perform puromycin selection. The sequences for those regions within the physical plasmids are as follows: Upstream of Puro: GAATTCGACCGCCTGTCTCAAGGTGCCACC; Downstream of Puro: GCTTTGAGACTACGCGTGAATTCACTCCTC.
How to cite: LSB-hsa-miR-128-1-5p was a gift from Ron Weiss (Addgene plasmid # 103198 ; http://n2t.net/addgene:103198 ; RRID:Addgene_103198)
