[The description below was written by a language model from this plasmid's Addgene catalogue record and pLannotate feature annotations shown in this document.]
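Description:
LSB-hsa-miR-128-1-5p is a mammalian expression and synthetic-biology plasmid of about 11 kb, built on the Low Sensor Backbone (LSB) and designed to report the activity of a single human microRNA by two-colour fluorescence. It replicates in E. coli from a high-copy ColE1/pUC-type origin. It carries both a β-lactamase gene (AmpR) and an aminoglycoside phosphotransferase gene (KanR), consistent with the dual ampicillin and kanamycin selection recorded for it.

The payload consists of two parallel transcription units. Each is driven by the human EF-1α core promoter with its intron A, and each ends in a rabbit β-globin polyadenylation region. One unit encodes the red fluorescent protein mKate2, and according to the record the hsa-miR-128-1-5p target lies in its 3' UTR. This target is not annotated as a separate feature in the table. The other unit encodes the blue protein EBFP2 and has no target, so it serves as an internal reference for delivery and expression level. When miR-128-1-5p is active in the transfected cell, it represses mKate2 relative to EBFP2, and the ratio of the two signals measures miRNA activity. Gateway attB4, attB1 and attB2 sites flank the promoters and coding sequences and appear to be remnants of modular assembly, although the recorded cloning method for the insert is Gibson assembly.

A puromycin N-acetyltransferase gene with a third β-globin poly(A) allows puromycin selection in mammalian cells, but no promoter is annotated for it. The depositor notes that the repeated poly(A) elements make the plasmid inherently unstable. The depositor also notes small insertions flanking the puromycin coding region in the physical plasmid, which differ from the deposited sequence and do not impair selection.
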