Features (pLannotate 1.2.2; 28 found; start..end, strand, type, name):
     87..675     -  rep_origin     ori: high-copy-number ColE1/pMB1/pBR322/pUC origin of replication
    846..1706    -  CDS            AmpR: β-lactamase; bla; confers resistance to ampicillin, carbenicillin, and related antibiotics
   1707..1778    -  promoter       AmpR promoter: bla
   1857..2456    +  CDS            PuroR: puromycin N-acetyltransferase; pac from Streptomyces alboniger; confers resistance to puromycin
   2461..2541    +  CDS            HBB (fragment): HBB_PONPY - Experimental evidence at transcript level: Swiss-Prot protein existence level 2. Involved in oxygen transport from the lung to the various peripheral tissues. From Pongo pygmaeus (Bornean orangutan).
   2612..2667    +  polyA_signal   β-globin poly(A) signal: rabbit β-globin polyadenylation signal (Gil and Proudfoot, 1987)
   3646..3666    +  protein_bind   attB4: mutant version of attB; core recombination site for the Gateway® BP reaction BP Clonase™
   3734..3945    +  promoter       EF-1α core promoter: core promoter for human elongation factor EF-1α
   3946..4884    +  intron         EF-1α intron A: intron upstream of the start codon of human EF-1α
   4911..4931    +  protein_bind   attB1: mutant version of attB; core recombination site for the Gateway® BP reaction BP Clonase™
   4951..5646    +  CDS            mKate2: mKate2 is a basic (constitutively fluorescent) red fluorescent protein published in 2009, derived from Entacmaea quadricolor. It is reported to be a rapidly-maturing monomer with moderate acid sensitivity.
   5666..5690    -  protein_bind   attB2: mutant version of attB; recombination site for the Gateway® BP reaction BP Clonase™
   5838..5912    +  CDS            HBB (fragment): HBB_PONPY - Experimental evidence at transcript level: Swiss-Prot protein existence level 2. Involved in oxygen transport from the lung to the various peripheral tissues. From Pongo pygmaeus (Bornean orangutan).
   5983..6038    +  polyA_signal   β-globin poly(A) signal: rabbit β-globin polyadenylation signal (Gil and Proudfoot, 1987)
   6422..6447    +  misc_feature   SA: splice acceptor site
   7119..7139    +  protein_bind   attB4: mutant version of attB; core recombination site for the Gateway® BP reaction BP Clonase™
   7207..7418    +  promoter       EF-1α core promoter: core promoter for human elongation factor EF-1α
   7419..8357    +  intron         EF-1α intron A: intron upstream of the start codon of human EF-1α
   8384..8404    +  protein_bind   attB1: mutant version of attB; core recombination site for the Gateway® BP reaction BP Clonase™
   8415..9131    +  CDS            EBFP2: EBFP2 is a basic (constitutively fluorescent) blue fluorescent protein published in 2007, derived from Aequorea victoria. It is reported to be a rapidly-maturing monomer with moderate acid sensitivity.
   9139..9163    -  protein_bind   attB2: mutant version of attB; recombination site for the Gateway® BP reaction BP Clonase™
   9167..9247    +  CDS            HBB (fragment): HBB_PONPY - Experimental evidence at transcript level: Swiss-Prot protein existence level 2. Involved in oxygen transport from the lung to the various peripheral tissues. From Pongo pygmaeus (Bornean orangutan).
   9318..9373    +  polyA_signal   β-globin poly(A) signal: rabbit β-globin polyadenylation signal (Gil and Proudfoot, 1987)
   9756..9778    -  protein_bind   lac operator (fragment): The lac repressor binds to the lac operator to inhibit transcription in E. coli. This inhibition can be relieved by adding lactose or isopropyl-β-D-thiogalactopyranoside (IPTG). lac repressor encoded by lacI
   9782..9812    -  promoter       lac promoter: promoter for the E. coli lac operon
   9827..9848    -  protein_bind   CAP binding site: CAP binding activates transcription in the presence of cAMP. E. coli catabolite activator protein
   9861..9900    -  CDS            lacI (fragment): lac repressor; lacI; The lac repressor binds to the lac operator to inhibit transcription in E. coli. This inhibition can be relieved by adding lactose or isopropyl-β-D-thiogalactopyranoside (IPTG).
  10073..10882   +  CDS            KanR: aminoglycoside phosphotransferase; aph(3')-Ia; confers resistance to kanamycin in bacteria or G418 (Geneticin®) in eukaryotes
>Addgene plasmid #103198 | LSB-hsa-miR-128-1-5p | depositor full sequence | sequence record 195445 | Full Sequence
AATTGAGGGGATAACGCAGGAAAGAACATGTGAGCAAAAGGCCAGCAAAAGGCCAGGAACCGTAAAAAGG
CCGCGTTGCTGGCGTTTTTCCATAGGCTCCGCCCCCCTGACGAGCATCACAAAAATCGACGCTCAAGTCA
GAGGTGGCGAAACCCGACAGGACTATAAAGATACCAGGCGTTTCCCCCTGGAAGCTCCCTCGTGCGCTCT
CCTGTTCCGACCCTGCCGCTTACCGGATACCTGTCCGCCTTTCTCCCTTCGGGAAGCGTGGCGCTTTCTC
ATAGCTCACGCTGTAGGTATCTCAGTTCGGTGTAGGTCGTTCGCTCCAAGCTGGGCTGTGTGCACGAACC
CCCCGTTCAGCCCGACCGCTGCGCCTTATCCGGTAACTATCGTCTTGAGTCCAACCCGGTAAGACACGAC
TTATCGCCACTGGCAGCAGCCACTGGTAACAGGATTAGCAGAGCGAGGTATGTAGGCGGTGCTACAGAGT
TCTTGAAGTGGTGGCCTAACTACGGCTACACTAGAAGAACAGTATTTGGTATCTGCGCTCTGCTGAAGCC
AGTTACCTTCGGAAAAAGAGTTGGTAGCTCTTGATCCGGCAAACAAACCACCGCTGGTAGCGGTGGTTTT
TTTGTTTGCAAGCAGCAGATTACGCGCAGAAAAAAAGGATCTCAAGAAGATCCTTTGATCTTTTCTACGG
GGTCTGACGCTCAGTGGAACGAAAACTCACGTTAAGGGATTTTGGTCATGAGATTATCAAAAAGGATCTT
CACCTAGATCCTTTTAAATTAAAAATGAAGTTTTAAATCAATCTAAAGTATATATGAGTAAACTTGGTCT
GACAGTTACCAATGCTTAATCAGTGAGGCACCTATCTCAGCGATCTGTCTATTTCGTTCATCCATAGTTG
CCTGACTCCCCGTCGTGTAGATAACTACGATACGGGAGGGCTTACCATCTGGCCCCAGTGCTGCAATGAT
ACCGCGAGAACCACGCTCACCGGCTCCAGATTTATCAGCAATAAACCAGCCAGCCGGAAGGGCCGAGCGC
AGAAGTGGTCCTGCAACTTTATCCGCCTCCATCCAGTCTATTAATTGTTGCCGGGAAGCTAGAGTAAGTA
GTTCGCCAGTTAATAGTTTGCGCAACGTTGTTGCCATTGCTACAGGCATCGTGGTGTCACGCTCGTCGTT
TGGTATGGCTTCATTCAGCTCCGGTTCCCAACGATCAAGGCGAGTTACATGATCCCCCATGTTGTGCAAA
AAAGCGGTTAGCTCCTTCGGTCCTCCGATCGTTGTCAGAAGTAAGTTGGCCGCAGTGTTATCACTCATGG
TTATGGCAGCACTGCATAATTCTCTTACTGTCATGCCATCCGTAAGATGCTTTTCTGTGACTGGTGAGTA
CTCAACCAAGTCATTCTGAGAATAGTGTATGCGGCGACCGAGTTGCTCTTGCCCGGCGTCAATACGGGAT
AATACCGCGCCACATAGCAGAACTTTAAAAGTGCTCATCATTGGAAAACGTTCTTCGGGGCGAAAACTCT
CAAGGATCTTACCGCTGTTGAGATCCAGTTCGATGTAACCCACTCGTGCACCCAACTGATCTTCAGCATC
TTTTACTTTCACCAGCGTTTCTGGGTGAGCAAAAACAGGAAGGCAAAATGCCGCAAAAAAGGGAATAAGG
GCGACACGGAAATGTTGAATACTCATACTCTTCCTTTTTCAATATTATTGAAGCATTTATCAGGGTTATT
GTCTCATGAGCGGATACATATTTGAATGTAGCTCCGAATTTCTCGAGGGCTTGTCGACGACGGCGGTCTC
CGTCGTCAGGATCATGAATTCGACCCGCCTGCCACCATGACCGAGTACAAGCCCACGGTGCGCCTCGCCA
CCCGCGACGACGTCCCCCGGGCCGTACGCACCCTCGCCGCCGCGTTCGCCGACTACCCCGCCACGCGCCA
CACCGTCGACCCGGACCGCCACATCGAGCGGGTCACCGAGCTGCAAGAACTCTTCCTCACGCGCGTCGGG
CTCGACATCGGCAAGGTGTGGGTCGCGGACGACGGCGCCGCGGTGGCGGTCTGGACCACGCCGGAGAGCG
TCGAAGCGGGGGCGGTGTTCGCCGAGATCGGCCCGCGCATGGCCGAGTTGAGCGGTTCCCGGCTGGCCGC
GCAGCAACAGATGGAAGGCCTCCTGGCGCCGCACCGGCCCAAGGAGCCCGCGTGGTTCCTGGCCACCGTC
GGCGTCTCGCCCGACCACCAGGGCAAGGGTCTGGGCAGCGCCGTCGTGCTCCCCGGAGTGGAGGCGGCCG
AGCGCGCCGGGGTGCCCGCCTTCCTGGAGACATCCGCGCCCCGCAACCTCCCCTTCTACGAGCGGCTCGG
CTTCACCGTCACCGCCGACGTCGAGGTGCCCGAAGGACCGCGCACCTGGTGCATGACCCGCAAGCCCGGT
GCCTGATACGCGTGAATTCACTCCTCAGGTGCAGGCTGCCTATCAGAAGGTGGTGGCTGGTGTGGCCAAT
GCCCTGGCTCACAAATACCACTGAGATCTTTTTCCCTCTGCCAAAAATTATGGGGACATCATGAAGCCCC
TTGAGCATCTGACTTCTGGCTAATAAAGGAAATTTATTTTCATTGCAATAGTGTGTTGGAATTTTTTGTG
TCTCTCACTCGGAAGGACATATGGGAGGGCAAATCATTTAAAACATCAGAATGAGTATTTGGTTTAGAGT
TTGGCAACATATGCCCATATGCTGGCTGCCATGAACAAAGGTTGGCTATAAAGAGGTCATCAGTATATGA
AACAGCCCCCTGCTGTCCATTCCTTATTCCATAGAAAAGCCTTGACTTGAGGTTAGATTTTTTTTATATT
TTGTTTTGTGTTATTTTTTTCTTTAACATCCCTAAAATTTTCCTTACATGTTTTACTAGCCAGATTTTTC
CTCCTCTCCTGACTACTCCCAGTCATAGCTGTCCCTCTTCTCTTATGGAGATCCCTCGACCTGCAGCCCA
AGCTTGAATTCTCTAGAATTACCCTGTTATCCCTATGCTTGGTTTACCGAGCTCTTATTGGTTTTCAAAC
TTCATTGACTGTGCCCAACGCGCCTGGGAGCTCACGGGGACAGCCCCCCCCCAAAGCCCCCAGGGATGTA
ATTACGTCCCTCCCCCGCTAGGGGGCAGCAGCGAGCCGCCCGGGGCTCCGCTCCGGTCCGGCGCTCCCCC
CGCATCCCCGAGCCGGCAGCGTGCGGGGACAGCCCGGGCACGGGGAAGGTGGCACGGGATCGCTTTCCTC
TGAACGCTTCTCGCTGCTCTTTGAGCCTGCAGACACCTGGGGGGATACGGGGAAAAAGCTAGGCTGAAAG
ACCGGTTCTTAGAATGACACGCGCCTGGGAGCTCACGGGGACAGCCCCCCCCCAAAGCCCCCAGGGATGT
AATTACGTCCCTCCCCCGCTAGGGGGCAGCAGCGAGCCGCCCGGGGCTCCGCTCCGGTCCGGCGCTCCCC
CCGCATCCCCGAGCCGGCAGCGTGCGGGGACAGCCCGGGCACGGGGAAGGTGGCACGGGATCGCTTTCCT
CTGAACGCTTCTCGCTGCTCTTTGAGCCTGCAGACACCTGGGGGGATACGGGGAAAAAGCTAACTTCTGA
GACGACAACTTTGTATAGAAAAGTTGGCTCCGAATTCGCCCTTGACAGCAGAGATCCAGTTTGGTTAATT
AATTGGCTCCGGTGCCCGTCAGTGGGCAGAGCGCACATCGCCCACAGTCCCCGAGAAGTTGTGGGGAGGG
GTCGGCAATTGAACCGGTGCCTAGAGAAGGTGGCGCGGGGTAAACTGGGAAAGTGATGTCGTGTACTGGC
TCCGCCTTTTTCCCGAGGGTGGGGGAGAACCGTATATAAGTGCAGTAGTCGCCGTGAACGTTCTTTTTCG
CAACGGGTTTGCCGCCAGAACACAGGTAAGTGCCGTGTGTGGTTCCCGCGGGCCTGGCCTCTTTACGGGT
TATGGCCCTTGCGTGCCTTGAATTACTTCCACCTGGCTGCAGTACGTGATTCTTGATCCCGAGCTTCGGG
TTGGAAGTGGGTGGGAGAGTTCGAGGCCTTGCGCTTAAGGAGCCCCTTCGCCTCGTGCTTGAGTTGAGGC
CTGGCCTGGGCGCTGGGGCCGCCGCGTGCGAATCTGGTGGCACCTTCGCGCCTGTCTCGCTGCTTTCGAT
AAGTCTCTAGCCATTTAAAATTTTTGATGACCTGCTGCGACGCTTTTTTTCTGGCAAGATAGTCTTGTAA
ATGCGGGCCAAGATCTGCACACTGGTATTTCGGTTTTTGGGGCCGCGGGCGGCGACGGGGCCCGTGCGTC
CCAGCGCACATGTTCGGCGAGGCGGGGCCTGCGAGCGCGGCCACCGAGAATCGGACGGGGGTAGTCTCAA
GCTGGCCGGCCTGCTCTGGTGCCTGGCCTCGCGCCGCCGTGTATCGCCCCGCCCTGGGCGGCAAGGCTGG
CCCGGTCGGCACCAGTTGCGTGAGCGGAAAGATGGCCGCTTCCCGGCCCTGCTGCAGGGAGCTCAAAATG
GAGGACGCGGCGCTCGGGAGAGCGGGCGGGTGAGTCACCCACACAAAGGAAAAGGGCCTTTCCGTCCTCA
GCCGTCGCTTCATGTGACTCCACGGAGTACCGGGCGCCGTCCAGGCACCTCGATTAGTTCTCGAGCTTTT
GGAGTACGTCGTCTTTAGGTTGGGGGGAGGGGTTTTATGCGATGGAGTTTCCCCACACTGAGTGGGTGGA
GACTGAAGTTAGGCCAGCTTGGCACTTGATGTAATTCTCCTTGGAATTTGCCCTTTTTGAGTTTGGATCT
TGGTTCATTCTCAAGCCTCAGACAGTGGTTCAAAGTTTTTTTCTTCCATTTCAGGTGTCGTGAGAAGGGC
GAATTCGACCCAAGTTTGTACAAAAAAGCAGGCTGGATCCAGGTGCCACCATGGTGAGCGAGCTGATTAA
GGAGAACATGCACATGAAGCTGTACATGGAGGGCACCGTGAACAACCACCACTTCAAGTGCACATCCGAG
GGCGAAGGCAAGCCCTACGAGGGCACCCAGACCATGAGAATCAAGGCGGTCGAGGGCGGCCCTCTCCCCT
TCGCCTTCGACATCCTGGCTACCAGCTTCATGTACGGCAGCAAAACCTTCATCAACCACACCCAGGGCAT
CCCCGACTTCTTTAAGCAGTCCTTCCCCGAGGGCTTCACATGGGAGAGAGTCACCACATACGAAGATGGG
GGCGTGCTGACCGCTACCCAGGACACCAGCCTCCAGGACGGCTGCCTCATCTACAACGTCAAGATCAGAG
GGGTGAACTTCCCATCCAACGGCCCTGTGATGCAGAAGAAAACACTCGGCTGGGAGGCCTCCACCGAGAC
ACTGTACCCCGCTGACGGCGGCCTGGAAGGCAGAGCCGACATGGCCCTGAAGCTCGTGGGCGGGGGCCAC
CTGATCTGCAACCTTAAGACCACATACAGATCCAAGAAACCCGCTAAGAACCTCAAGATGCCCGGCGTCT
ACTATGTGGACAGGAGACTGGAAAGAATCAAGGAGGCCGACAAAGAGACATACGTCGAGCAGCACGAGGT
GGCTGTGGCCAGATACTGCGACCTCCCTAGCAAACTGGGGCACAAACTTAATTGAGAATTCTACCACCCA
GCTTTCTTGTACAAAGTGGTACGTCTCAAGACCAGAGGTCTCTGCTTAACACGCCTCTCAGACAGTGCTA
CGGCCCCGTCTCAGACAGTGCTACGGCCCCGTCTCAGACAGTGCTACGGCCCCGTCTCAGACAGTGCTAC
GGCCCCGCAACCAGAAGAGACCTGTGCTTCACTCCTCAGGTGCAGGCTGCCTATCAGAAGGTGGTGGCTG
GTGTGGCCAATGCCCTGGCTCACAAATACCACTGAGATCTTTTTCCCTCTGCCAAAAATTATGGGGACAT
CATGAAGCCCCTTGAGCATCTGACTTCTGGCTAATAAAGGAAATTTATTTTCATTGCAATAGTGTGTTGG
AATTTTTTGTGTCTCTCACTCGGAAGGACATATGGGAGGGCAAATCATTTAAAACATCAGAATGAGTATT
TGGTTTAGAGTTTGGCAACATATGCCCATATGCTGGCTGCCATGAACAAAGGTTGGCTATAAAGAGGTCA
TCAGTATATGAAACAGCCCCCTGCTGTCCATTCCTTATTCCATAGAAAAGCCTTGACTTGAGGTTAGATT
TTTTTTATATTTTGTTTTGTGTTATTTTTTTCTTTAACATCCCTAAAATTTTCCTTACATGTTTTACTAG
CCAGATTTTTCCTCCTCTCCTGACTACTCCCAGTCATAGCTGTCCCTCTTCTCTTATGGAGATCCCGAGC
GGTGCGTTTTTATGCTTGTAGTATTGTATAATGTTTTTAAGATCCAAGCTTCTGACCTCTTCTCTTCCTC
CCACAGGGCCTCGAGACAATTGCATCGATGGTACCAGTGAAAGTCTGCAATGAATTCGAGTTGGCGCGCC
TGTCATTCTAAATCTCTCTTTCAGCCTAAAGCTTTTTCCCCGTATCCCCCCAGGTGTCTGCAGGCTCAAA
GAGCAGCGAGAAGCGTTCAGAGGAAAGCGATCCCGTGCCACCTTCCCCGTGCCCGGGCTGTCCCCGCACG
CTGCCGGCTCGGGGATGCGGGGGGAGCGCCGGACCGGAGCGGAGCCCCGGGCGGCTCGCTGCTGCCCCCT
AGCGGGGGAGGGACGTAATTACATCCCTGGGGGCTTTGGGAGGGGGCTGTCCCCGTGAGCTCCCAGGCGC
GCCTGTCATTCTAAATCTCTCTTTCAGCCTAAAGCTTTTTCCCCGTATCCCCCCAGGTGTCTGCAGGCTC
AAAGAGCAGCGAGAAGCGTTCAGAGGAAAGCGATCCCGTGCCACCTTCCCCGTGCCCGGGCTGTCCCCGC
ACGCTGCCGGCTCGGGGATGCGGGGGGAGCGCCGGACCGGAGCGGAGCCCCGGGCGGCTCGCTGCTGCCC
CCTAGCGGGGGAGGGACGTAATTACATCCCTGGGGGCTTTGGGGGGGGGCTGTCCCCGTGAGCTCCCAGG
CGCGCCAACTCGGTACCGTATCGATGTCGACGTTAACGCTAGTGATATCAACTTTGTATAGAAAAGTTGG
CTCCGAATTCGCCCTTGACAGCAGAGATCCAGTTTGGTTAATTAATTGGCTCCGGTGCCCGTCAGTGGGC
AGAGCGCACATCGCCCACAGTCCCCGAGAAGTTGTGGGGAGGGGTCGGCAATTGAACCGGTGCCTAGAGA
AGGTGGCGCGGGGTAAACTGGGAAAGTGATGTCGTGTACTGGCTCCGCCTTTTTCCCGAGGGTGGGGGAG
AACCGTATATAAGTGCAGTAGTCGCCGTGAACGTTCTTTTTCGCAACGGGTTTGCCGCCAGAACACAGGT
AAGTGCCGTGTGTGGTTCCCGCGGGCCTGGCCTCTTTACGGGTTATGGCCCTTGCGTGCCTTGAATTACT
TCCACCTGGCTGCAGTACGTGATTCTTGATCCCGAGCTTCGGGTTGGAAGTGGGTGGGAGAGTTCGAGGC
CTTGCGCTTAAGGAGCCCCTTCGCCTCGTGCTTGAGTTGAGGCCTGGCCTGGGCGCTGGGGCCGCCGCGT
GCGAATCTGGTGGCACCTTCGCGCCTGTCTCGCTGCTTTCGATAAGTCTCTAGCCATTTAAAATTTTTGA
TGACCTGCTGCGACGCTTTTTTTCTGGCAAGATAGTCTTGTAAATGCGGGCCAAGATCTGCACACTGGTA
TTTCGGTTTTTGGGGCCGCGGGCGGCGACGGGGCCCGTGCGTCCCAGCGCACATGTTCGGCGAGGCGGGG
CCTGCGAGCGCGGCCACCGAGAATCGGACGGGGGTAGTCTCAAGCTGGCCGGCCTGCTCTGGTGCCTGGC
CTCGCGCCGCCGTGTATCGCCCCGCCCTGGGCGGCAAGGCTGGCCCGGTCGGCACCAGTTGCGTGAGCGG
AAAGATGGCCGCTTCCCGGCCCTGCTGCAGGGAGCTCAAAATGGAGGACGCGGCGCTCGGGAGAGCGGGC
GGGTGAGTCACCCACACAAAGGAAAAGGGCCTTTCCGTCCTCAGCCGTCGCTTCATGTGACTCCACGGAG
TACCGGGCGCCGTCCAGGCACCTCGATTAGTTCTCGAGCTTTTGGAGTACGTCGTCTTTAGGTTGGGGGG
AGGGGTTTTATGCGATGGAGTTTCCCCACACTGAGTGGGTGGAGACTGAAGTTAGGCCAGCTTGGCACTT
GATGTAATTCTCCTTGGAATTTGCCCTTTTTGAGTTTGGATCTTGGTTCATTCTCAAGCCTCAGACAGTG
GTTCAAAGTTTTTTTCTTCCATTTCAGGTGTCGTGAGAAGGGCGAATTCGACCCAAGTTTGTACAAAAAA
GCAGGCTCGCCACCATGGTGAGCAAGGGCGAGGAGCTGTTCACCGGGGTGGTGCCCATCCTGGTCGAGCT
GGACGGCGACGTAAACGGCCACAAGTTCAGCGTGAGGGGCGAGGGCGAGGGCGATGCCACCAACGGCAAG
CTGACCCTGAAGTTCATCTGCACCACCGGCAAGCTGCCCGTGCCCTGGCCCACCCTCGTGACCACCCTGA
GCCACGGCGTGCAGTGCTTCGCCCGCTACCCCGACCACATGAAGCAGCACGACTTCTTCAAGTCCGCCAT
GCCCGAAGGCTACGTCCAGGAGCGCACCATCTTCTTCAAGGACGACGGCACCTACAAGACCCGCGCCGAG
GTGAAGTTCGAGGGCGACACCCTAGTGAACCGCATCGAGCTGAAGGGCGTCGACTTCAAGGAGGACGGCA
ACATCCTGGGGCACAAGCTGGAGTACAACTTCAACAGCCACAACATCTATATCATGGCCGTCAAGCAGAA
GAACGGCATCAAGGTGAACTTCAAGATCCGCCACAACGTGGAGGACGGCAGCGTGCAGCTCGCCGACCAC
TACCAGCAGAACACCCCCATCGGCGACGGCCCCGTGCTGCTGCCCGACAGCCACTACCTGAGCACCCAGT
CCGTGCTGAGCAAAGACCCCAACGAGAAGCGCGATCACATGGTCCTGCTGGAGTTCCGCACCGCCGCCGG
GATCACTCTCGGCATGGACGAGCTGTACAAGTAATACCACCCAGCTTTCTTGTACAAAGTGGTACGCGTG
AATTCACTCCTCAGGTGCAGGCTGCCTATCAGAAGGTGGTGGCTGGTGTGGCCAATGCCCTGGCTCACAA
ATACCACTGAGATCTTTTTCCCTCTGCCAAAAATTATGGGGACATCATGAAGCCCCTTGAGCATCTGACT
TCTGGCTAATAAAGGAAATTTATTTTCATTGCAATAGTGTGTTGGAATTTTTTGTGTCTCTCACTCGGAA
GGACATATGGGAGGGCAAATCATTTAAAACATCAGAATGAGTATTTGGTTTAGAGTTTGGCAACATATGC
CCATATGCTGGCTGCCATGAACAAAGGTTGGCTATAAAGAGGTCATCAGTATATGAAACAGCCCCCTGCT
GTCCATTCCTTATTCCATAGAAAAGCCTTGACTTGAGGTTAGATTTTTTTTATATTTTGTTTTGTGTTAT
TTTTTTCTTTAACATCCCTAAAATTTTCCTTACATGTTTTACTAGCCAGATTTTTCCTCCTCTCCTGACT
ACTCCCAGTCATAGCTGTCCCTCTTCTCTTATGGAGATCCCTCGACCTGCAGCCCAAGCTTGGCGTAATC
ATGGTCATAGCTGTTTCCTGTGTGAAATTGTTATCCGCTCACAATTCCACACAACATACGAGCCGGAAGC
ATAAAGTGTAAAGCCTGGGGTGCCTAATGAGTGAGCTAACTCACATTAATTGCGTTGCGCTCACTGCCCG
CTTTCCAGTCGGGAAACCTGTCGTGCCAGCGGATCGACAGTACTAAGCTTGGTCTAATACCCAATCTCTC
GTCTTATCCAGATGTTTTATACGCCTCTGGCCCGTGTCTCAAAATCTCTGATGTTACATTGCACAAGATA
AAATAATATCATCATGAACAATAAAACTGTCTGCTTACATAAACAGTAATACAAGGGGTGTTATGAGCCA
TATTCAACGGGAAACGTCGAGGCCGCGATTAAATTCCAACATGGATGCTGATTTATATGGGTATAAATGG
GCTCGCGATAATGTCGGGCAATCAGGTGCGACAATCTATCGCTTGTATGGGAAGCCCGATGCGCCAGAGT
TGTTTCTGAAACATGGCAAAGGTAGCGTTGCCAATGATGTTACAGATGAGATGGTCAGACTAAACTGGCT
GACGGAATTTATGCCTCTTCCGACCATCAAGCATTTTATCCGTACTCCTGATGATGCATGGTTACTCACC
ACTGCGATCCCCGGAAAAACAGCATTCCAGGTATTAGAAGAATATCCTGATTCAGGTGAAAATATTGTTG
ATGCGCTGGCAGTGTTCCTGCGCCGGTTGCATTCGATTCCTGTTTGTAATTGTCCTTTTAACAGCGATCG
CGTATTTCGTCTCGCTCAGGCGCAATCACGAATGAATAACGGTTTGGTTGATGCGAGTGATTTTGATGAC
GAGCGTAATGGCTGGCCTGTTGAACAAGTCTGGAAAGAAATGCATAAACTTTTGCCATTCTCACCGGATT
CAGTCGTCACTCATGGTGATTTCTCACTTGATAACCTTATTTTTGACGAGGGGAAATTAATAGGTTGTAT
TGATGTTGGACGAGTCGGAATCGCAGACCGATACCAGGATCTTGCCATCCTATGGAACTGCCTCGGTGAG
TTTTCTCCTTCATTACAGAAACGGCTTTTTCAAAAATATGGTATTGATAATCCTGATATGAATAAATTGC
AGTTTCATTTGATGCTCGATGAGTTTTTCTAATCAGAATTGGTTAATTGGTTGTAACACTGGCAGAGCAT
TACGCTGACTTGACGGGACGGCGCAAGCTCATGACCAAAATCCCTTAACGTGAGTTACGCGTCGTTCCAC
TGAGCGTCAGAGGTATCACTAGTATTACAGAGGTAAGTTATAACAGTCGCCTAACCC
