>Addgene plasmid #103198 | LSB-hsa-miR-128-1-5p | depositor partial sequence | sequence record 195446 | hsa-miR-128-1-5p target
TCTCAGACAGTGCTACGGCCCCG
