>Addgene plasmid #103198 | LSB-hsa-miR-128-1-5p | addgene partial sequence | sequence record 254657 | mKate2-F 5'-ACCCGCTAAGAACCTCAAGA-3'
AGGCCGACAAAGAGACATACGTCGAGCAGCACGAGGTGGCTGTGGCCAGATACTGCGACCTCCCTAGCAA
ACTGGGGCACAAACTTAATTGAGAATTCTACCACCCAGCTTTCTTGTACAAAGTGGTACGTCTCAAGACC
AGAGGTCTCTGCTTAACACGCCTCTCAGACAGTGCTACGGCCCCGTCTCAGACAGTGCTACGGCCCCGTC
TCAGACAGTGCTACGGCCCCGTCTCAGACAGTGCTACGGCCCCGCAACCAGAAGAGACCTGTGCTTCACT
CCTCAGGTGCAGGCTGCCTATCAGAAGGTGGTGGCTGGTGTGGCCAATGCCCTGGCTCACAAATACCACT
GAGATCTTTTTCCCTCTGCCAAAAATTATGGGGACATCATGAAGCCCCTTGAGCATCTGACTTCTGGCTA
ATAAAGGAAATTTATTTTCATTGCAATAGTGTGTTGGAATTTTTTGTGTCTCTCACTCGGAAGGACATAT
GGGAGGGCAAATCATTTAAAACATCAGAATGAGTATTTGGTTTAGAGTTTGGCAACATATGCCCATATGC
TGGCTGCCATGAACAAAGGTTGGCTATAAAGAGGTCATCAGTATATGAAACAGCCCCCTGCTGTCCATTC
CTTAT
